Addgene plasmid #1840: GST-U1C
Depositing lab: Philip Leder. Depositing organization: Harvard Medical School. Publication: WW domain-mediated interactions reveal a spliceosome-associated protein that binds a third class of proline-rich motif: the proline glycine and methionine-rich motif. Bedford MT, Reed R, Leder P. Proc Natl Acad Sci U S A 1998 Sep 1;95(18):10602-7. 10.1073/pnas.95.18.10602 PubMed 9724750.
Backbone
  Vector backbone: pGEX-2TK
  Backbone manufacturer: Amersham
  Backbone size w/o insert (bp): 4969
  Vector type: Bacterial Expression
Growth in bacteria
  Bacterial resistance: Ampicillin, 100 μg/mL
  Growth temperature: 37°C
  Growth strain: DH5alpha
  Copy number: High Copy
Gene/Insert
  Gene/Insert name: U1C (alt names: splicing factor; U1 snRNP protein)
  Species: H. sapiens (human)
  GenBank ID: splicing factor
  Entrez Gene: SNRPC (a.k.a. U1C, Yhc1)
  Tag / fusion protein: GST (N terminal on backbone)
  Cloning method: Restriction Enzyme; 5′ cloning site BamHI (not destroyed); 3′ cloning site EcoRI (not destroyed)
  Sequencing primers: 5′ pGEX 5'
Terms and licenses: Academic/Nonprofit Terms; Industry Terms: Not Available to Industry
Depositor comments: (Leder #C-1090)
How to cite: GST-U1C was a gift from Philip Leder (Addgene plasmid # 1840 ; http://n2t.net/addgene:1840 ; RRID:Addgene_1840)
