[The description below was written by a language model from this plasmid's Addgene catalogue record.]
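Description:
GST-U1C is a bacterial expression plasmid built on the commercial pGEX-2TK backbone (about 5 kb without insert). It produces the human U1 snRNP-specific protein U1C (gene SNRPC), a splicing factor, as a fusion to glutathione S-transferase. The U1C coding sequence was inserted by restriction cloning between the BamHI and EcoRI sites of the vector's polylinker, both of which remain intact. This places it downstream of, and in frame with, the GST tag supplied by the backbone, so GST sits at the N terminus of the fusion. The plasmid is maintained in E. coli at high copy number under ampicillin selection.

The record gives no feature table and does not state the promoter or the insert size. pGEX-series vectors generally drive the GST fusion from an IPTG-inducible tac promoter, with a plasmid-borne lacI repressor. The 2TK version is known for carrying a thrombin cleavage site and a protein kinase recognition site between GST and the cloning sites, which allow tag removal or in vitro radiolabelling of the fusion. These details come from general knowledge of the backbone rather than from this entry.

The GST moiety allows the recombinant protein to be purified or immobilised on glutathione resin. This makes the construct suited to pull-down and in vitro binding assays. The associated publication concerns WW domain-mediated interactions with spliceosome-associated proteins and a proline-, glycine- and methionine-rich binding motif. That context suggests GST-U1C was used as a source of recombinant U1C for protein–protein interaction studies, although the record does not spell out its exact experimental role.
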