>Addgene plasmid #1840 | GST-U1C | addgene partial sequence | sequence record 17038 | 1840 with pGEX5'
TGGTTCCGCGTGGATCTCGTCGTGCATCTGTTGGATCCATGCCCAAGTTTTATTGTGACTACTGCGATAC
ATACCTCACCCATGACTCTCCATCTGTGAGAAAGACACACTGCAGTGGAAGGAAACACAAAGAGAATGTG
AAAGACTATTATCAGAAATGGATGGAAGAGCAGGCTCAGAGCCTGATTGACAAAACAACGGCTGCATTTC
AACAAGGAAAGATACCTCCTACTCCATTCTCTGCTCCTCCTCCTGCAGGGGCGATGATACCACCTCCCCC
CAGCCTTCCGGGTCCTCCTCGCCCTGGTATGATGCCAGCACCCCATATGGGGGGCCCTCCCATGATGCCA
ATGATGGGCCCTCCTCCTCCTGGGATGATGCCAGTGGGACCTGCTCCTGGAATGAGGCCGCCCATGGGAG
GCCATATGCCAATGATGCCTGGGCCCCCAATGATGAGACCTCCTGCCCGTCCCATGATGGTGCCCACTCG
GCCCGGAATGACTCGACCAGACAGATAAGAATTCATCGTGACTGACTGACGATCTGCCTCGCGCGTTTCG
GTGATGACGGTGAAAACCTCTGACACATGCAGCTCCCGGAGACGGTCACAGCTTGTCTGTAAGCGGATGC
CGGGAGCAGACAAGCCCGTCAGGGCGCGTCAGCGGGTGTTGGCGGGTGTCGGGGCGCAGCCATGACCCAG
TCACGTAGCGATAGCGGAGTGTATAATTC
